>Addgene plasmid #177739 | iCyt_F_SnFR | addgene full sequence | sequence record 348682 | Addgene NGS Result
TTGAGATCCTTTTTTTCTGCGCGTAATCTGCTGCTTGCAAACAAAAAAACCACCGCTACCAGCGGTGGTT
TGTTTGCCGGATCAAGAGCTACCAACTCTTTTTCCGAAGGTAACTGGCTTCAGCAGAGCGCAGATACCAA
ATACTGTTCTTCTAGTGTAGCCGTAGTTAGGCCACCACTTCAAGAACTCTGTAGCACCGCCTACATACCT
CGCTCTGCTAATCCTGTTACCAGTGGCTGCTGCCAGTGGCGATAAGTCGTGTCTTACCGGGTTGGACTCA
AGACGATAGTTACCGGATAAGGCGCAGCGGTCGGGCTGAACGGGGGGTTCGTGCACACAGCCCAGCTTGG
AGCGAACGACCTACACCGAACTGAGATACCTACAGCGTGAGCTATGAGAAAGCGCCACGCTTCCCGAAGG
GAGAAAGGCGGACAGGTATCCGGTAAGCGGCAGGGTCGGAACAGGAGAGCGCACGAGGGAGCTTCCAGGG
GGAAACGCCTGGTATCTTTATAGTCCTGTCGGGTTTCGCCACCTCTGACTTGAGCGTCGATTTTTGTGAT
GCTCGTCAGGGGGGCGGAGCCTATGGAAAAACGCCAGCAACGCGGCCTTTTTACGGTTCCTGGCCTTTTG
CTGGCCTTTTGCTCACATGTTCTTTCCTGCGTTATCCCCTGATTCTGTGGATAACCGTATTACCGCCTTT
GAGTGAGCTGATACCGCTCGCCGCAGCCGAACGACCGAGCGCAGCGAGTCAGTGAGCGAGGAAGCGGAAG
AGCGCCCAATACGCAAACCGCCTCTCCCCGCGCGTTGGCCGATTCATTAATGCAGGATCTCGATCCCGCG
AAATTAATACGACTCACTATAGGGAGACCACAACGGTTTCCCTCTAGAAATAATTTTGTTTAACTTTAAG
AAGGAGATATACATATGCATCATCATCATCATCATGGTTATCCCTATGATGTTCCAGATTATGCTGGGGC
CCAGCCGGCCAGATCTGCGAACGACACCGTAGTTGTGGGCTCGATCATCTTTACAGAAGGGATTATCGTC
GCAAACATGGTGGCAGAGATGATTGAGGCGCATACAGACCTTAAGGTGGTTCGCAAACTGAACCTTGGCG
GGAATGGTGTTAACTTTGAAGCCATTAAACGCGGAGGTGCGAATAATGGTATTGACATTTACGTGGAGTA
CACTGGGCACGGTCTTGTGGATATTCTGGGGTTCCCGGAGCCGAACGTCTATATCACCGCCGACAAGCAG
AAGAACGGCATCAAGGCGAACTTCAAGATCCGCCACAACGTGGAGGACGGCAGCGTGCAGCTCGCCGACC
ACTACCAGCAGAACACCCCCATCGGCGACGGCCCCGTGCTGCTGCCCGACAACCACTACCTGAGCACCCA
GTCCGTGCTGAGCAAAGACCCCAACGAGAAGCGCGATCACATGGTCCTGCTGGAGTTCGTGACCGCCGCC
GGGATCACTCTCGGCATGGACGAGCTGTACAAGGGCGGTACCGGAGGGAGCATGAGCAAGGGCGAGGAGC
TGTTCACCGGGGTGGTGCCCATCCTGGTCGAGCTGGACGGCGACGTAAACGGCCACAAGTTCAGCGTGCG
CGGCGAGGGCGAGGGCGATGCCACCAACGGCAAGCTGACCCTGAAGTTCATCTGCACCACCGGCAAGCTG
CCCGTGCCCTGGCCCACCCTCGTGACCACCCTGACCTACGGCGTGCAGTGCTTCAGCCGCTACCCCGACC
ACATGAAGCAGCACGACTTCTTCAAGTCCGCCATGCCCGAAGGCTACGTCCAGGAGCGCACCATCAGCTT
CAAGGACGACGGCACCTACAAGACCCGCGCCGAGGTGAAGTTCGAGGGCGACACCCTGGTGAACCGCATC
GAGCTGAAGGGCATCGACTTCAAGGAGGACGGCAACATCCTGGGGCACAAGCTGGAGTACAACTTTCCGC
CGCCCGCGACTACTGATCCAGAAGGTGCATACGAAACCGTGAAGAAGGAGTACAAACGTAAATGGAATAT
TGTATGGCTCAAACCACTGGGATTCAACAATACGTATACGCTTACCGTTAAAGACGAACTGGCGAAACAG
TATAACCTTAAAACCTTCAGTGACTTAGCGAAAATCTCGGATAAGCTGATTCTGGGTGCAACGATGTGGT
TTTTAGAAGGGCCCGATGGTTACCCAGGCCTGCAAAAACTGTACAATTTCAAATTCAAGCACACCAAAAG
CATGGACATGGGTATTCGCTATACCGCCATTGATAATAACGAAGTTCAGGTAATTGATGCCTGGGCCACT
GATGGCTTGCTGGTGAGCCACAAATTAAAAATTCTGGAGGATGATAAAGCGTTCTTCCCGCCGTATTATG
CTGCCCCCATCATCCGTCAGGATGTCTTAGATAAGCATCCTGAACTGAAGGACGTGCTGAACAAACTCGC
GAATCAAATTTCACTGGAAGAAATGCAGAAACTGAATTACAAGGTGGACGGTGAGGGTCAGGACCCAGCG
AAAGTAGCTAAGGAGTTTTTGAAAGAGAAAGGTTTAATTCTGCAGGTCGACGAACAAAAACTCATCTCAG
AAGAGGATCTGAATTAAGAATTCGAAGCTTGATCCGGCTGCTAACAAAGCCCGAAAGGAAGCTGAGTTGG
CTGCTGCCACCGCTGAGCAATAACTAGCATAACCCCTTGGGGCCTCTAAACGGGTCTTGAGGGGTTTTTT
GCTGAAAGGAGGAACTATATCCGGATCTGGCGTAATAGCGAAGAGGCCCGCACCGATCGCCCTTCCCAAC
AGTTGCGCAGCCTGAATGGCGAATGGG
[124 nt withheld, positions 2828-2951]
C
[91 nt withheld, positions 2953-3043]
A
[49 nt withheld, positions 3045-3093]
CCTTTGACGTTGGAGTCCATGTTCTTT
[37 nt withheld, positions 3121-3157]
ACCCTATCTCGGTCTATTCTTTTGATTTATAAGGGATTTTGCCGATTTCGGCCTATTGGTTAAAAAATGA
GCTGATTTAACAAAAATTTAACGCGAATTTTAACAAAATATTAACGCTTACAATTTAGGTGGCACTTTTC
GGGGAAATGTGCGCGGAACCCCTATTTGTTTATTTTTCTAAATACATTCAAATATGTATCCGCTCATGAG
ACAATAACCCTGATAAATGCTTCAATAATATTGAAAAAGGAAGAGTATGAGTATTCAACATTTCCGTGTC
GCCCTTATTCCCTTTTTTGCGGCATTTTGCCTTCCTGTTTTTGCTCACCCAGAAACGCTGGTGAAAGTAA
AAGATGCTGAAGATCAGTTGGGTGCACGAGTGGGTTACATCGAACTGGATCTCAACAGCGGTAAGATCCT
TGAGAGTTTTCGCCCCGAAGAACGTTTTCCAATGATGAGCACTTTTAAAGTTCTGCTATGTGGCGCGGTA
TTATCCCGTATTGACGCCGGGCAAGAGCAACTCGGTCGCCGCATACACTATTCTCAGAATGACTTGGTTG
AGTACTCACCAGTCACAGAAAAGCATCTTACGGATGGCATGACAGTAAGAGAATTATGCAGTGCTGCCAT
AACCATGAGTGATAACACTGCGGCCAACTTACTTCTGACAACGATCGGAGGACCGAAGGAGCTAACCGCT
TTTTTGCACAACATGGGGGATCATGTAACTCGCTTTGATCGTTGGGAACCGGAGCTGAATGAAGCCATAC
CAAACGACGAGCGTGACACCACGATGCCTGTAGCAATGGCAACAACGTTGCGCAAACTATTAACTGGCGA
ACTACTTACTCTAGCTTCCCGGCAACAATTAATAGACTGGATGGAGGCGGATAAAGTTGCAGGACCACTT
CTGCGCTCGGCCCTTCCGGCTGGCTGGTTTATTGCTGATAAATCTGGAGCCGGTGAGCGTGGGTCTCGCG
GTATCATTGCAGCACTGGGGCCAGATGGTAAGCCCTCCCGTATCGTAGTTATCTACACGACGGGGAGTCA
GGCAACTATGGATGAACGAAATAGACAGATCGCTGAGATAGGTGCCTCACTGATTAAGCATTGGTAACTG
TCAGACCAAGTTTACTCATATATACTTTAGATTGATTTAAAACTTCATTTTTAATTTAAAAGGATCTAGG
TGAAGATCCTTTTTGATAATCTCATGACCAAAATCCCTTAACGTGAGTTTTCGTTCCACTGAGCGTCAGA
CCCCGTAGAAAAGATCAAAGGATCTTC
Features (pLannotate 1.2.2; 12 found; start..end, strand, type, name):
      1..589     +  rep_origin     ori: high-copy-number ColE1/pMB1/pBR322/pUC origin of replication
    772..825     +  CDS            lacI (fragment): lac repressor; lacI; The lac repressor binds to the lac operator to inhibit transcription in E. coli. This inhibition can be relieved by adding lactose or isopropyl-β-D-thiogalactopyranoside (IPTG).
    845..863     +  promoter       T7 promoter: promoter for bacteriophage T7 RNA polymerase
    895..917     +  RBS            RBS: efficient ribosome binding site from bacteriophage T7 gene 10 (Olins and Rangwala, 1989)
    928..948     +  CDS            capTEV™ (fragment): composite tag for in vivo biotinylation, TEV protease cleavage, and 6xHis tagging
   1234..1953    +  CDS            cEGFP: cEGFP is a basic (constitutively fluorescent) green fluorescent protein published in 2008, derived from Aequorea victoria.
   2627..2676    +  CDS            SET1 (fragment): solubility-enhancement tag derived from T7 phage gene 10B
   2684..2731    +  terminator     T7 terminator: transcription terminator for bacteriophage T7 RNA polymerase
   2757..2823    +  CDS            lacZα (fragment): LacZα fragment of β-galactosidase; lacZ fragment
   2828..3283    +  rep_origin     f1 ori (sequence partly withheld): f1 bacteriophage origin of replication; arrow indicates direction of (+) strand synthesis
   3309..3413    +  promoter       AmpR promoter: bla
   3414..4274    +  CDS            AmpR: β-lactamase; bla; confers resistance to ampicillin, carbenicillin, and related antibiotics
