[The description below was written by a language model from this plasmid's Addgene catalogue record and pLannotate feature annotations shown in this document.]
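Description:
iCyt_F_SnFR is a bacterial expression plasmid built on the pHHM.X51 backbone that encodes a synthetic, genetically encoded fluorescent biosensor belonging to the iDrugSnFR family, developed to detect nicotinic agonists optically. The sequenced plasmid is about 4.4 kb and is maintained at high copy in E. coli through a ColE1/pUC-type origin, with selection by ampicillin via a β-lactamase gene driven by its own promoter. An f1 phage origin is also present, along with short lacI and lacZα remnants that appear to be backbone leftovers rather than functional genes.

The roughly 1.7 kb sensor coding sequence sits between NdeI and HindIII sites, under a T7 promoter with the efficient phage T7 gene 10 ribosome binding site upstream and a T7 terminator downstream, so expression depends on a host supplying T7 RNA polymerase. No lac operator is annotated next to the promoter. According to the catalogue fields, the protein carries N-terminal His and HA tags and a C-terminal Myc tag, which allow affinity purification and immunodetection. The short "capTEV" fragment annotated just after the start of the reading frame probably reflects the His tag. The annotated cEGFP segment lies in the middle of the open reading frame, showing that a GFP-derived fluorescent module is embedded within flanking sequence. That flanking sequence is not annotated, and the record does not name the ligand-binding domain or the specific ligand this variant was tuned for.

The stated purpose is to enable optical subcellular pharmacokinetics of nicotinic agonists, in work concerning smoking-cessation ligands. This T7-driven version is suited to producing and purifying the sensor protein in bacteria.
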