Addgene plasmid #177739: iCyt_F_SnFR
Purpose: Develop a family of genetically encoded fluorescent biosensors for nicotinic agonists, termed iDrugSnFRs, thus enabling optical subcellular pharmacokinetics for nicotinic agonists
Depositing lab: Henry Lester. Depositing organization: California Institute of Technology. Publication: Fluorescence activation mechanism and imaging of drug permeation with new sensors for smoking-cessation ligands. Nichols AL, Blumenfeld Z, Fan C, Luebbert L, Blom AE, Cohen BN, Marvin JS, Borden PM, Kim CH, Muthusamy AK, Shivange AV, Knox HJ, Campello HR, Wang JH, Dougherty DA, Looger LL, Gallagher T, Rees DC, Lester HA. eLife. 2022 Jan 4;11. pii: 74648. doi: 10.7554/eLife.74648. PubMed 34982029.
Backbone
  Vector backbone: pHHM.X51
  Backbone manufacturer: Caltech
  Backbone size w/o insert (bp): 2761
  Vector type: Bacterial Expression
Growth in bacteria
  Bacterial resistance: Ampicillin, 100 μg/mL
  Growth temperature: 37°C
  Growth strain: DH5alpha
  Copy number: High Copy
Gene/Insert
  Gene/Insert name: iCyt_F_SnFR
  Species: Synthetic
  Insert size (bp): 1683
  Promoter: T7
  Tag / fusion protein: HA (N terminal on insert); His (N terminal on insert); Myc (C terminal on insert)
  Cloning method: Restriction Enzyme; 5′ cloning site NdeI (not destroyed); 3′ cloning site HindIII (not destroyed)
  Sequencing primers: 5′ T7; 3′ T7 term
Terms and licenses: Academic/Nonprofit Terms; Industry Terms: Not Available to Industry
Depositor comments: Read the preprint at bioRxiv: https://www.biorxiv.org/content/10.1101/2021.10.04.463082v3.
How to cite: iCyt_F_SnFR was a gift from Henry Lester (Addgene plasmid # 177739 ; http://n2t.net/addgene:177739 ; RRID:Addgene_177739)
